Addgene plasmid #146733: pLNHA-C1-HsNot6_165-557_K
Purpose: Mammalian Expression of HsNot6_165-557
Depositing lab: Elisa Izaurralde. Depositing organization: Max Planck Institute for Developmental Biology.
Backbone
  Vector backbone: Unknown
  Vector type: Mammalian Expression
Growth in bacteria
  Bacterial resistance: Kanamycin, 50 μg/mL
  Growth temperature: 37°C
  Growth strain: DH5alpha
  Copy number: High Copy
Gene/Insert
  Gene/Insert name: HsNot6_165-557 (alt names: CCr4; CNOT6)
  Species: H. sapiens (human)
  Entrez Gene: CNOT6 (a.k.a. CCR4, Ccr4a)
  Cloning method: Unknown
Terms and licenses: Academic/Nonprofit Terms; Industry Terms: Not Available to Industry
Depositor comments: ORF extracted from NCBI:NM_015455.3 Plasmids from this collection were made available to the research community and donated after the lab closed. Please note that the sequence provided by the depositing laboratory may be theoretical/predicted or based on Sanger sequencing results. There may be discrepancies between sequencing results obtained by Addgene and the depositor sequence. If an Addgene verified sequence is not available, please contact before placing your order to request that our lab fully sequence the plasmid.
How to cite: pLNHA-C1-HsNot6_165-557_K was a gift from Elisa Izaurralde (Addgene plasmid # 146733 ; http://n2t.net/addgene:146733 ; RRID:Addgene_146733)
