[The description below was written by a language model from this plasmid's Addgene catalogue record and pLannotate feature annotations shown in this document.]
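Description:
pLNHA-C1-HsNot6_165-557_K is a mammalian expression plasmid encoding a truncated form of human CNOT6 (also called CCR4 or CCR4a), residues 165–557, with the ORF taken from the human reference transcript. The catalogue lists the backbone as unknown. The annotated layout, however, resembles a C1-type vector: a CMV cassette followed by an SV40 poly(A) signal, an f1 origin, a dual-promoter NeoR/KanR unit and a pUC-type origin. It replicates at high copy in E. coli through the ColE1/pUC origin. The Tn5 aminoglycoside phosphotransferase gene sits behind tandem bacterial (AmpR) and SV40 early promoters and ends in an HSV TK poly(A) signal. This arrangement gives kanamycin resistance in bacteria and could permit G418 selection in mammalian cells.

Expression is driven by the human CMV immediate-early enhancer and promoter, and a T7 promoter lies just upstream of the coding region. The reading frame begins with a short fragment of the bacteriophage lambda N protein, followed by an HA epitope (annotated as a partial 3xHA match) and then the CNOT6 fragment. The "LNHA" in the name matches this N-terminal lambda N–HA arrangement. The lambda N peptide is commonly used to tether a fusion protein to reporter mRNAs carrying BoxB hairpins, and the HA tag allows detection or immunoprecipitation. CNOT6 is a catalytic poly(A) nuclease of the CCR4-NOT deadenylase complex, so the construct would suit tethering assays that examine this part of the protein in mRNA decay or repression, although the record states only mammalian expression as its purpose. Several short annotations (HIV-1 LTR, SV40 large T antigen, ble and bGH poly(A) fragments) are probably incidental partial matches to backbone sequence rather than functional elements. The depositor sequence may be theoretical rather than fully verified.
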