Features (pLannotate 1.2.2; 17 found; start..end, strand, type, name):
     61..364     +  enhancer       CMV enhancer: human cytomegalovirus immediate early enhancer
    365..568     +  promoter       CMV promoter: human cytomegalovirus (CMV) immediate early promoter
    564..597     +  LTR            5' LTR (truncated) (fragment): truncated 5' long terminal repeat (LTR) from HIV-1
    613..631     +  promoter       T7 promoter: promoter for bacteriophage T7 RNA polymerase
    665..730     +  CDS            N (fragment): REGN_LAMBD - Experimental evidence at protein level: Swiss-Prot protein existence level 1. Plays a role as a transcriptional antitermination factor that allows the virus to initiate its lytic phase. Activates expression of the delayed viral early genes by modifying host RNA polymerase (RNAP) into a form that is resistant to termination signals. This antitermination function requires the host NusA protein which serves to stabilize the interaction between antitermination protein N and host RNA polymerase. From Escherichia phage lambda (Bacteriophage lambda).
    755..781     +  CDS            3xHA (fragment): three tandem HA epitope tags
    821..2011    +  CDS            CNOT6 (fragment): CNOT6_HUMAN - Also known as CCR4, CCR4a, KIAA1194. Experimental evidence at protein level: Swiss-Prot protein existence level 1. Poly(A) nuclease with 3'-5' RNase activity. Catalytic component of the CCR4-NOT complex which is one of the major cellular mRNA deadenylases and is linked to various cellular processes including bulk mRNA degradation, miRNA-mediated repression, translational repression during translational initiation and general transcription regulation. Additional complex functions may be a consequence of its influence on mRNA expression. Involved in mRNA decay mediated by the major
   2037..2121    +  CDS            large T antigen (fragment): large T antigen from SV40 (simian virus 40)
   2144..2265    +  polyA_signal   SV40 poly(A) signal: SV40 polyadenylation signal
   2299..2727    -  rep_origin     f1 ori (sequence partly withheld): f1 bacteriophage origin of replication; arrow indicates direction of (+) strand synthesis
   2754..2858    +  promoter       AmpR promoter: bla
   2860..3217    +  promoter       SV40 promoter: SV40 enhancer and early promoter
   3252..4046    +  CDS            NeoR/KanR: aminoglycoside phosphotransferase from Tn5; aph(3')-II (or nptII); confers resistance to neomycin, kanamycin, and G418 (Geneticin®)
   4067..4219    +  CDS            ble (fragment): BLE_KLEPN - Experimental evidence at protein level: Swiss-Prot protein existence level 1. Binding protein with a strong affinity to the bleomycin family of antibiotics. Binds to CL990; an antimitotic-antibiotic compound. From Klebsiella pneumoniae.
   4278..4325    +  polyA_signal   HSV TK poly(A) signal: herpes simplex virus thymidine kinase polyadenylation signal (Cole and Stacy, 1985)
   4416..4432    -  polyA_signal   bGH poly(A) signal (fragment): bovine growth hormone polyadenylation signal
   4654..5242    +  rep_origin     ori: high-copy-number ColE1/pMB1/pBR322/pUC origin of replication
>Addgene plasmid #146733 | pLNHA-C1-HsNot6_165-557_K | depositor full sequence | sequence record 289179 | Full Sequence
TAGTTATTAATAGTAATCAATTACGGGGTCATTAGTTCATAGCCCATATATGGAGTTCCGCGTTACATAA
CTTACGGTAAATGGCCCGCCTGGCTGACCGCCCAACGACCCCCGCCCATTGACGTCAATAATGACGTATG
TTCCCATAGTAACGCCAATAGGGACTTTCCATTGACGTCAATGGGTGGAGTATTTACGGTAAACTGCCCA
CTTGGCAGTACATCAAGTGTATCATATGCCAAGTACGCCCCCTATTGACGTCAATGACGGTAAATGGCCC
GCCTGGCATTATGCCCAGTACATGACCTTATGGGACTTTCCTACTTGGCAGTACATCTACGTATTAGTCA
TCGCTATTACCATGGTGATGCGGTTTTGGCAGTACATCAATGGGCGTGGATAGCGGTTTGACTCACGGGG
ATTTCCAAGTCTCCACCCCATTGACGTCAATGGGAGTTTGTTTTGGCACCAAAATCAACGGGACTTTCCA
AAATGTCGTAACAACTCCGCCCCATTGACGCAAATGGGCGGTAGGCGTGTACGGTGGGAGGTCTATATAA
GCAGAGCTCTCTGGCTAACTAGAGAACCCACTGCTTACTGGCTTATCGAAATTAATACGACTCACTATAG
GGAGACCCAAGCTCTAGCGCTACCGGTCGCCACCATGGACGCACAAACACGACGACGTGAGCGTCGCGCT
GAGAAACAAGCTCAATGGAAAGCTGCAAACGGTGGATCTCCTCCACATATGGCTTACCCATACGATGTTC
CAGATTACGCTCCTCCATCTCGAGCTCAAGCTTCGAATTCTGCAGTCGACGGTACCGCGGGCACAACAGA
ACAACCACCTCCAAGGTCTTGGATTATGTTACAAGAACCAGATAGGACAAGGCCAACTGCCTTGTTTTCT
GTCATGTGCTATAATGTTCTTTGTGATAAATATGCGACCCGGCAGTTATACGGCTACTGTCCATCATGGG
CGCTAAACTGGGACTACAGGAAAAAGGCCATTATTCAAGAAATCTTGAGCTGCAATGCTGATATCGTAAG
TCTTCAGGAGGTTGAAACGGAACAGTATTACAGTTTTTTTCTGGTAGAGCTGAAAGAACGTGGCTATAAT
GGATTCTTCAGTCCTAAGTCTAGAGCTAGGACAATGTCAGAACAAGAAAGGAAACATGTTGATGGCTGTG
CAATATTCTTCAAGACAGAAAAATTTACTTTGGTTCAGAAACACACTGTTGAATTTAATCAGCTAGCCAT
GGCAAATTCTGAGGGGTCTGAAGCTATGCTGAACAGAGTCATGACAAAAGATAACATTGGGGTTGCAGTA
CTGCTAGAACTTCGGAAGGAATCGATTGAAATGCCGTCCGGAAAGCCACATCTTGGAACAGAAAAACAAC
TTATTCTTGTGGCTAACGCCCACATGCATTGGGACCCTGAATACTCTGATGTGAAGTTGGTACAAACTAT
GATGTTCCTCTCAGAAGTGAAGAACATTATTGATAAAGCCTCTCGCAACCTCAAATCCAGTGTTTTGGGA
GAATTTGGAACTATTCCACTTGTGTTATGTGCAGATCTTAATTCTTTGCCAGACTCTGGTGTTGTAGAAT
ATTTGAGCACAGGTGGAGTAGAAACAAATCACAAAGACTTTAAGGAGTTGAGGTATAATGAAAGTCTCAC
AAACTTCAGCTGTCATGGGAAGAATGGAACCACCAATGGAAGGATCACTCATGGTTTCAAGTTACAGAGT
GCCTATGAGAGTGGCCTGATGCCTTACACGAATTACACATTTGATTTCAAGGGTATAATAGACTACATTT
TCTATTCTAAACCTCAGCTGAACACCTTAGGCATCCTGGGCCCTCTGGACCACCACTGGCTGGTTGAGAA
TAACATCAGTGGCTGCCCGCACCCCCTCATCCCCTCTGACCACTTCTCACTTTTTGCACAACTGGAGCTC
TTACTGCCTTTCCTGCCCCAAGTCAACGGCATCCACCTTCCTGGCAGGAGGTAGGGATCCACCGGATCTA
GATAACTGATCATAATCAGCCATACCACATTTGTAGAGGTTTTACTTGCTTTAAAAAACCTCCCACACCT
CCCCCTGAACCTGAAACATAAAATGAATGCAATTGTTGTTGTTAACTTGTTTATTGCAGCTTATAATGGT
TACAAATAAAGCAATAGCATCACAAATTTCACAAATAAAGCATTTTTTTCACTGCATTCTAGTTGTGGTT
TGTCCAAACTCATCAATGTATCTTAACGCGTAAATTGTAAGCGTTAATATTTTGTTAAAATTCGCGTTAA
ATTTTTGTTAAATCAGCTCATTTTTTAACCAATAGGCCGAAATCGGCAAAATCCCTTATAAATCAAAAGA
ATAGACCGAGATAGGGT
[37 nt withheld, positions 2398-2434]
AAAGAACGTGGACTCCAACGTCAAAGG
[49 nt withheld, positions 2462-2510]
T
[91 nt withheld, positions 2512-2602]
G
[124 nt withheld, positions 2604-2727]
CAGGTGGCACTTTTCGGGGAAATGTGCGCGGAACCCCTATTTGTTTATTTTTCTAAATACATTCAAATAT
GTATCCGCTCATGAGACAATAACCCTGATAAATGCTTCAATAATATTGAAAAAGGAAGAGTCCTGAGGCG
GAAAGAACCAGCTGTGGAATGTGTGTCAGTTAGGGTGTGGAAAGTCCCCAGGCTCCCCAGCAGGCAGAAG
TATGCAAAGCATGCATCTCAATTAGTCAGCAACCAGGTGTGGAAAGTCCCCAGGCTCCCCAGCAGGCAGA
AGTATGCAAAGCATGCATCTCAATTAGTCAGCAACCATAGTCCCGCCCCTAACTCCGCCCATCCCGCCCC
TAACTCCGCCCAGTTCCGCCCATTCTCCGCCCCATGGCTGACTAATTTTTTTTATTTATGCAGAGGCCGA
GGCCGCCTCGGCCTCTGAGCTATTCCAGAAGTAGTGAGGAGGCTTTTTTGGAGGCCTAGGCTTTTGCAAA
GATCGATCAAGAGACAGGATGAGGATCGTTTCGCATGATTGAACAAGATGGATTGCACGCAGGTTCTCCG
GCCGCTTGGGTGGAGAGGCTATTCGGCTATGACTGGGCACAACAGACAATCGGCTGCTCTGATGCCGCCG
TGTTCCGGCTGTCAGCGCAGGGGCGCCCGGTTCTTTTTGTCAAGACCGACCTGTCCGGTGCCCTGAATGA
ACTGCAAGACGAGGCAGCGCGGCTATCGTGGCTGGCCACGACGGGCGTTCCTTGCGCAGCTGTGCTCGAC
GTTGTCACTGAAGCGGGAAGGGACTGGCTGCTATTGGGCGAAGTGCCGGGGCAGGATCTCCTGTCATCTC
ACCTTGCTCCTGCCGAGAAAGTATCCATCATGGCTGATGCAATGCGGCGGCTGCATACGCTTGATCCGGC
TACCTGCCCATTCGACCACCAAGCGAAACATCGCATCGAGCGAGCACGTACTCGGATGGAAGCCGGTCTT
GTCGATCAGGATGATCTGGACGAAGAGCATCAGGGGCTCGCGCCAGCCGAACTGTTCGCCAGGCTCAAGG
CGAGCATGCCCGACGGCGAGGATCTCGTCGTGACCCATGGCGATGCCTGCTTGCCGAATATCATGGTGGA
AAATGGCCGCTTTTCTGGATTCATCGACTGTGGCCGGCTGGGTGTGGCGGACCGCTATCAGGACATAGCG
TTGGCTACCCGTGATATTGCTGAAGAGCTTGGCGGCGAATGGGCTGACCGCTTCCTCGTGCTTTACGGTA
TCGCCGCTCCCGATTCGCAGCGCATCGCCTTCTATCGCCTTCTTGACGAGTTCTTCTGAGCGGGACTCTG
GGGTTCGAAATGACCGACCAAGCGACGCCCAACCTGCCATCACGAGATTTCGATTCCACCGCCGCCTTCT
ATGAAAGGTTGGGCTTCGGAATCGTTTTCCGGGACGCCGGCTGGATGATCCTCCAGCGCGGGGATCTCAT
GCTGGAGTTCTTCGCCCACCCTAGGGGGAGGCTAACTGAAACACGGAAGGAGACAATACCGGAAGGAACC
CGCGCTATGACGGCAATAAAAAGACAGAATAAAACGCACGGTGTTGGGTCGTTTGTTCATAAACGCGGGG
TTCGGTCCCAGGGCTGGCACTCTGTCGATACCCCACCGAGACCCCATTGGGGCCAATACGCCCGCGTTTC
TTCCTTTTCCCCACCCCACCCCCCAAGTTCGGGTGAAGGCCCAGGGCTCGCAGCCAACGTCGGGGCGGCA
GGCCCTGCCATAGCCTCAGGTTACTCATATATACTTTAGATTGATTTAAAACTTCATTTTTAATTTAAAA
GGATCTAGGTGAAGATCCTTTTTGATAATCTCATGACCAAAATCCCTTAACGTGAGTTTTCGTTCCACTG
AGCGTCAGACCCCGTAGAAAAGATCAAAGGATCTTCTTGAGATCCTTTTTTTCTGCGCGTAATCTGCTGC
TTGCAAACAAAAAAACCACCGCTACCAGCGGTGGTTTGTTTGCCGGATCAAGAGCTACCAACTCTTTTTC
CGAAGGTAACTGGCTTCAGCAGAGCGCAGATACCAAATACTGTCCTTCTAGTGTAGCCGTAGTTAGGCCA
CCACTTCAAGAACTCTGTAGCACCGCCTACATACCTCGCTCTGCTAATCCTGTTACCAGTGGCTGCTGCC
AGTGGCGATAAGTCGTGTCTTACCGGGTTGGACTCAAGACGATAGTTACCGGATAAGGCGCAGCGGTCGG
GCTGAACGGGGGGTTCGTGCACACAGCCCAGCTTGGAGCGAACGACCTACACCGAACTGAGATACCTACA
GCGTGAGCTATGAGAAAGCGCCACGCTTCCCGAAGGGAGAAAGGCGGACAGGTATCCGGTAAGCGGCAGG
GTCGGAACAGGAGAGCGCACGAGGGAGCTTCCAGGGGGAAACGCCTGGTATCTTTATAGTCCTGTCGGGT
TTCGCCACCTCTGACTTGAGCGTCGATTTTTGTGATGCTCGTCAGGGGGGCGGAGCCTATGGAAAAACGC
CAGCAACGCGGCCTTTTTACGGTTCCTGGCCTTTTGCTGGCCTTTTGCTCACATGTTCTTTCCTGCGTTA
TCCCCTGATTCTGTGGATAACCGTATTACCGCCATGCAT
